>Addgene plasmid #160985 | pGST-POLA1-N2 | addgene full sequence | sequence record 318090 | Addgene NGS Result
AACGCCAGCAACGCGGCCTTTTTACGGTTCCTGGCCTTTTGCTGGCCTTTTGCTCACATGTTCTTTCCTG
CGTTATCCCCTGATTCTGTGGATAACCGTATTACCGCCTTTGAGTGAGCTGATACCGCTCGCCGCAGCCG
AACGACCGAGCGCAGCGAGTCAGTGAGCGAGGAAGCGGAAGAGCGCCTGATGCGGTATTTTCTCCTTACG
CATCTGTGCGGTATTTCACACCGCATAAATTCCGACACCATCGAATGGCGCAAAACCTTTCGCGGTATGG
CATGATAGCGCCCGGAAGAGAGTCAATTCAGGGTGGTGAATGTGAAACCAGTAACGTTATACGATGTCGC
AGAGTATGCCGGTGTCTCTTATCAGACCGTTTCCCGCGTGGTGAACCAGGCCAGCCACGTTTCTGCGAAA
ACGCGGGAAAAAGTGGAAGCGGCGATGGCGGAGCTGAATTACATTCCCAACCGCGTGGCACAACAACTGG
CGGGCAAACAGTCGTTGCTGATTGGCGTTGCCACCTCCAGTCTGGCCCTGCACGCGCCGTCGCAAATTGT
CGCGGCGATTAAATCTCGCGCCGATCAACTGGGTGCCAGCGTGGTGGTGTCGATGGTAGAACGAAGCGGC
GTCGAAGCCTGTAAAGCGGCGGTGCACAATCTTCTCGCGCAACGCGTCAGTGGGCTGATCATTAACTATC
CGCTGGATGACCAGGATGCCATTGCTGTGGAAGCTGCCTGCACTAATGTTCCGGCGTTATTTCTTGATGT
CTCTGACCAGACACCCATCAACAGTATTATTTTCTCCCATGAAGACGGTACGCGACTGGGCGTGGAGCAT
CTGGTCGCATTGGGTCACCAGCAAATCGCGCTGTTAGCGGGCCCATTAAGTTCTGTCTCGGCGCGTCTGC
GTCTGGCTGGCTGGCATAAATATCTCACTCGCAATCAAATTCAGCCGATAGCGGAACGGGAAGGCGACTG
GAGTGCCATGTCCGGTTTTCAACAAACCATGCAAATGCTGAATGAGGGCATCGTTCCCACTGCGATGCTG
GTTGCCAACGATCAGATGGCGCTGGGCGCAATGCGCGCCATTACCGAGTCCGGGCTGCGCGTTGGTGCGG
ATATCTCGGTAGTGGGATACGACGATACCGAAGACAGCTCATGTTATATCCCGCCGTTAACCACCATCAA
ACAGGATTTTCGCCTGCTGGGGCAAACCAGCGTGGACCGCTTGCTGCAACTCTCTCAGGGCCAGGCGGTG
AAGGGCAATCAGCTGTTGCCCGTCTCACTGGTGAAAAGAAAAACCACCCTGGCGCCCAATACGCAAACCG
CCTCTCCCCGCGCGTTGGCCGATTCATTAATGCAGCTGGCACGACAGGTTTCCCGACTGGAAAGCGGGCA
GTGAGCGCAACGCAATTAATGTAAGTTAGCTCACTCATTAGGCACCCCAGGCTTTACACTTTATGCTTCC
GGCTCGTATGTTGTGTGGAATTGTGAGCGGATAACAATTTCACACAGGAAACAGCTATGACCATGATTAC
GGATTCACTGGCCGTCGTTTTACAACGTCGTGACTGGGAAAACCCTGGCGTTACCCAACTTAATCGCCTT
GCAGCACATCCCCCTTTCGCCAGCTGGCGTAATAGCGAAGAGGCCCGCACCGATCGCCCTTCCCAACAGT
TGCGCAGCCTGAATGGCGAATGGCGCTTTGCCTGGTTTCCGGCACCAGAAGCGGTGCCGGAAAGCTGGCT
GGAGTGCGATCTTCCTGAGGCCGATACTGTCGTCGTCCCCTCAAACTGGCAGATGCACGGTTACGATGCG
CCCATCTACACCAACGTGACCTATCCCATTACGGTCAATCCGCCGTTTGTTCCCACGGAGAATCCGACGG
GTTGTTACTCGCTCACATTTAATGTTGATGAAAGCTGGCTACAGGAAGGCCAGACGCGAATTATTTTTGA
TGGCGTTGGAATTAGCTTATCGACTGCACGGTGCACCAATGCTTCTGGCGTCAGGCAGCCATCGGAAGCT
GTGGTATGGCTGTGCAGGTCGTAAATCACTGCATAATTCGTGTCGCTCAAGGCGCACTCCCGTTCTGGAT
AATGTTTTTTGCGCCGACATCATAACGGTTCTGGCAAATATTCTGAAATGAGCTGTTGACAATTAATCAT
CGGCTCGTATAATGTGTGGAATTGTGAGCGGATAACAATTTCACACAGGAAACAGTATTCATGTCCCCTA
TACTAGGTTATTGGAAAATTAAGGGCCTTGTGCAACCCACTCGACTTCTTTTGGAATATCTTGAAGAAAA
ATATGAAGAGCATTTGTATGAGCGCGATGAAGGTGATAAATGGCGAAACAAAAAGTTTGAATTGGGTTTG
GAGTTTCCCAATCTTCCTTATTATATTGATGGTGATGTTAAATTAACACAGTCTATGGCCATCATACGTT
ATATAGCTGACAAGCACAACATGTTGGGTGGTTGTCCAAAAGAGCGTGCAGAGATTTCAATGCTTGAAGG
AGCGGTTTTGGATATTAGATACGGTGTTTCGAGAATTGCATATAGTAAAGACTTTGAAACTCTCAAAGTT
GATTTTCTTAGCAAGCTACCTGAAATGCTGAAAATGTTCGAAGATCGTTTATGTCATAAAACATATTTAA
ATGGTGATCATGTAACCCATCCTGACTTCATGTTGTATGACGCTCTTGATGTTGTTTTATACATGGACCC
AATGTGCCTGGATGCGTTCCCAAAATTAGTTTGTTTTAAAAAACGTATTGAAGCTATCCCACAAATTGAT
AAGTACTTGAAATCCAGCAAGTATATAGCATGGCCTTTGCAGGGCTGGCAAGCCACGTTTGGTGGTGGCG
ACCATCCTCCAAAAATCGATACGACCGAAAACCTGTATTTTCAGGGCGCCATGATGGCGCCCATGCACGA
AGAGGACTGTAAACTGGAGGCAAGCGCTGTGTCAGATTCAGGGAGTTTTGCAGCTTCCCGAGCTCGGCGA
GAAAAGAAATCAAAGAAAGGACGTCAAGAAGCTTTAGAGAGACTGAAAAAGGCTAAAGCTGGGGAGAAGT
ATAAATACGAAGTTGAGGACCTCACAAGTGTTTATGAAGAAGTTGATGAAGAGCAGTATTCGAAACTGGT
TCAGGCCCGTCAGGATGATGACTGGATTGTGGATGACGATGGGATAGGCTATGTGGAAGATGGCAGAGAG
ATTTTTGATGATGACCTTGAGGATGATGCACTTGACACCTGTGGAAAAGGAAGTGATGGCAAAGCACACA
GAAAGGACAGGAAGGATGTAAAGAAACCTTCAGTGACAAAACCAAACAATATCAAGGCAATGTTCATTGC
TAGTGCCGGGAAGAAAACTACAGATAAAGCAGTAGACTTGTCCAAGGATGATCTGCTAGGTGACATTCTA
CAGGATCTAAACACTGAGACAGCTCAAATAACTCCACCACCTGTATTGATACCAAAGAAAAAAAGATCTA
CTGGGGCTTTGCTCAACCCTTTTTGAGATCCGGAATTCAAAGGCCTACGTCGACGAGCTCAACTAGTGCG
GCCGCTTTCGAATCTAGAGCCTGCAGTCTCGAGCGGCCGCATCGTGACTGACTGACGATCTGCCTCGCGC
GTTTCGGTGATGACGGTGAAAACCTCTGACACATGCAGCTCCCGGAGACGGTCACAGCTTGTCTGTAAGC
GGATGCCGGGAGCAGACAAGCCCGTCAGGGCGCGTCAGCGGGTGTTGGCGGGTGTCGGGGCGCAGCCATG
ACCCAGTCACGTAGCGATAGCGGAGTGTATAATTCTTGAAGACGAAAGGGCCTCGTGATACGCCTATTTT
TATAGGTTAATGTCATGATAATAATGGTTTCTTAGACGTCAGGTGGCACTTTTCGGGGAAATGTGCGCGG
AACCCCTATTTGTTTATTTTTCTAAATACATTCAAATATGTATCCGCTCATGAGACAATAACCCTGATAA
ATGCTTCAATAATATTGAAAAAGGAAGAGTATGAGTATTCAACATTTCCGTGTCGCCCTTATTCCCTTTT
TTGCGGCATTTTGCCTTCCTGTTTTTGCTCACCCAGAAACGCTGGTGAAAGTAAAAGATGCTGAAGATCA
GTTGGGTGCACGAGTGGGTTACATCGAACTGGATCTCAACAGCGGTAAGATCCTTGAGAGTTTTCGCCCC
GAAGAACGTTTTCCAATGATGAGCACTTTTAAAGTTCTGCTATGTGGCGCGGTATTATCCCGTGTTGACG
CCGGGCAAGAGCAACTCGGTCGCCGCATACACTATTCTCAGAATGACTTGGTTGAGTACTCACCAGTCAC
AGAAAAGCATCTTACGGATGGCATGACAGTAAGAGAATTATGCAGTGCTGCCATAACCATGAGTGATAAC
ACTGCGGCCAACTTACTTCTGACAACGATCGGAGGACCGAAGGAGCTAACCGCTTTTTTGCACAACATGG
GGGATCATGTAACTCGCCTTGATCGTTGGGAACCGGAGCTGAATGAAGCCATACCAAACGACGAGCGTGA
CACCACGATGCCTGCAGCAATGGCAACAACGTTGCGCAAACTATTAACTGGCGAACTACTTACTCTAGCT
TCCCGGCAACAATTAATAGACTGGATGGAGGCGGATAAAGTTGCAGGACCACTTCTGCGCTCGGCCCTTC
CGGCTGGCTGGTTTATTGCTGATAAATCTGGAGCCGGTGAGCGTGGGTCTCGCGGTATCATTGCAGCACT
GGGGCCAGATGGTAAGCCCTCCCGTATCGTAGTTATCTACACGACGGGGAGTCAGGCAACTATGGATGAA
CGAAATAGACAGATCGCTGAGATAGGTGCCTCACTGATTAAGCATTGGTAACTGTCAGACCAAGTTTACT
CATATATACTTTAGATTGATTTAAAACTTCATTTTTAATTTAAAAGGATCTAGGTGAAGATCCTTTTTGA
TAATCTCATGACCAAAATCCCTTAACGTGAGTTTTCGTTCCACTGAGCGTCAGACCCCGTAGAAAAGATC
AAAGGATCTTCTTGAGATCCTTTTTTTCTGCGCGTAATCTGCTGCTTGCAAACAAAAAAACCACCGCTAC
CAGCGGTGGTTTGTTTGCCGGATCAAGAGCTACCAACTCTTTTTCCGAAGGTAACTGGCTTCAGCAGAGC
GCAGATACCAAATACTGTCCTTCTAGTGTAGCCGTAGTTAGGCCACCACTTCAAGAACTCTGTAGCACCG
CCTACATACCTCGCTCTGCTAATCCTGTTACCAGTGGCTGCTGCCAGTGGCGATAAGTCGTGTCTTACCG
GGTTGGACTCAAGACGATAGTTACCGGATAAGGCGCAGCGGTCGGGCTGAACGGGGGGTTCGTGCACACA
GCCCAGCTTGGAGCGAACGACCTACACCGAACTGAGATACCTACAGCGTGAGCTATGAGAAAGCGCCACG
CTTCCCGAAGGGAGAAAGGCGGACAGGTATCCGGTAAGCGGCAGGGTCGGAACAGGAGAGCGCACGAGGG
AGCTTCCAGGGGGAAACGCCTGGTATCTTTATAGTCCTGTCGGGTTTCGCCACCTCTGACTTGAGCGTCG
ATTTTTGTGATGCTCGTCAGGGGGGCGGAGCCTATGGAAA
Features (pLannotate 1.2.2; 19 found; start..end, strand, type, name):
     48..181     +  rep_origin     RSF ori (fragment): Plasmids containing the RSF 1030 origin of replication can be propagated in E. coli cells that contain additional plasmids with compatible origins.
    186..237     -  misc_feature   bom (fragment): basis of mobility region from pBR322
    244..321     +  promoter       lacI promoter: lacI
    322..1404    +  CDS            lacI: lac repressor; lacI; The lac repressor binds to the lac operator to inhibit transcription in E. coli. This inhibition can be relieved by adding lactose or isopropyl-β-D-thiogalactopyranoside (IPTG).
   1417..1438    +  protein_bind   CAP binding site: CAP binding activates transcription in the presence of cAMP. E. coli catabolite activator protein
   1453..1483    +  promoter       lac promoter: promoter for the E. coli lac operon
   1491..1507    +  protein_bind   lac operator: The lac repressor binds to the lac operator to inhibit transcription in E. coli. This inhibition can be relieved by adding lactose or isopropyl-β-D-thiogalactopyranoside (IPTG). lac repressor encoded by lacI
   1527..1700    +  CDS            lacZα: LacZα fragment of β-galactosidase; lacZ fragment
   1964..2080    -  CDS            yciV (fragment): RNAAM_ECOLI - Also known as trpH From Escherichia coli (strain K12).
   2156..2184    +  promoter       tac promoter: strong E. coli promoter; hybrid between the trp and lac UV5 promoters
   2192..2208    +  protein_bind   lac operator: The lac repressor binds to the lac operator to inhibit transcription in E. coli. This inhibition can be relieved by adding lactose or isopropyl-β-D-thiogalactopyranoside (IPTG). lac repressor encoded by lacI
   2231..2884    +  CDS            GST26_SCHJA: Experimental evidence at protein level: Swiss-Prot protein existence level 1. GST isoenzymes appear to play a central role in the parasite detoxification system. Other functions are also suspected including a role in increasing the solubility of haematin in the parasite gut. From Schistosoma japonicum (Blood fluke).
   2897..2917    +  CDS            TEV site: tobacco etch virus (TEV) protease recognition and cleavage site
   2924..3523    +  CDS            Pola1 (fragment): DPOLA_MOUSE - Also known as Pola. Experimental evidence at protein level: Swiss-Prot protein existence level 1. Catalytic subunit of the DNA polymerase alpha complex (also known as the alpha DNA polymerase-primase complex) which plays an essential role in the initiation of DNA synthesis (PubMed:8253737, PubMed:8026492). During the S phase of the cell cycle, the DNA polymerase alpha complex (composed of a catalytic subunit POLA1, a regulatory subunit POLA2 and two primase subunits PRIM1 and PRIM2) is recruited to DNA at the replicative forks via direct interactions with MCM10 and WDHD1. The pri
   3630..3669    +  CDS            rop (fragment): Rop protein, which maintains plasmids at low copy number; rop
   3771..3811    +  misc_feature   bom (fragment): basis of mobility region from pBR322
   3916..4020    +  promoter       AmpR promoter: bla
   4021..4881    +  CDS            AmpR: β-lactamase; bla; confers resistance to ampicillin, carbenicillin, and related antibiotics
   5052..5640    +  rep_origin     ori: high-copy-number ColE1/pMB1/pBR322/pUC origin of replication
