[The description below was written by a language model from this plasmid's Addgene catalogue record and pLannotate feature annotations shown in this document.]
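Description:
pGST-POLA1-N2 is a bacterial expression plasmid built on the pGST-parallel backbone for producing a fragment of mouse DNA polymerase alpha catalytic subunit (Pola1) as a glutathione S-transferase fusion in E. coli. The sequenced plasmid is about 5.6 kb. It replicates from a high-copy ColE1/pMB1-type origin and is selected with ampicillin through the β-lactamase (AmpR) gene and its own promoter. The annotation also picks up short remnants typical of this vector lineage, including fragments of bom, rop and an RSF origin, a lac promoter/lacZα segment and a small piece of an E. coli gene. These appear to be backbone leftovers rather than functional parts of the design.

The expression cassette is driven by the tac promoter, a strong trp/lac hybrid, followed by a lac operator. The plasmid carries its own lacI gene, so the lac repressor keeps transcription low until it is relieved with IPTG. Downstream lies the Schistosoma japonicum GST coding sequence, then a TEV protease recognition site, and then the 600 bp Pola1 fragment. The product is therefore an N-terminally GST-tagged polypeptide that can be captured on glutathione resin, and the tag can be removed by TEV cleavage if desired. The "N2" name suggests one of a series of sub-fragments, but the record does not state which residues of Pola1 are included, and the cloning sites are listed as unknown.

The associated study concerns the interaction of DNA polymerase alpha with histones H3-H4 and the transfer of parental histones to lagging strands. A construct of this kind is suited to making recombinant protein for GST pull-down or binding assays that map interaction regions, although the record states only that it expresses a fragment of the protein.
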