Addgene plasmid #160985: pGST-POLA1-N2
Purpose: Express a fragment of mouse Pola1 protein
Depositing lab: Zhiguo Zhang. Depositing organization: Columbia University. Publication: DNA polymerase alpha interacts with H3-H4 and facilitates the transfer of parental histones to lagging strands. Li Z, Hua X, Serra-Cardona A, Xu X, Gan S, Zhou H, Yang WS, Chen CL, Xu RM, Zhang Z. Sci Adv. 2020 Aug 26;6(35):eabb5820. doi: 10.1126/sciadv.abb5820. eCollection 2020 Aug. PubMed 32923642.
Backbone
  Vector backbone: pGST-parallel
  Vector type: Bacterial Expression
Growth in bacteria
  Bacterial resistance: Ampicillin, 100 μg/mL
  Growth temperature: 37°C
  Growth strain: DH5alpha
  Copy number: High Copy
Gene/Insert
  Gene/Insert name: POLA1
  Species: M. musculus (mouse)
  Insert size (bp): 600
  Entrez Gene: Pola1 (a.k.a. AW321876, Pola)
  Tag / fusion protein: GST (N terminal on backbone)
  Cloning method: Restriction Enzyme; 5′ cloning site Unknown (unknown if destroyed)
Terms and licenses: Academic/Nonprofit Terms; Industry Terms: Not Available to Industry
How to cite: pGST-POLA1-N2 was a gift from Zhiguo Zhang (Addgene plasmid # 160985 ; http://n2t.net/addgene:160985 ; RRID:Addgene_160985)
