>Addgene plasmid #160985 | pGST-POLA1-N2 | depositor partial sequence | sequence record 311893 | pGST-POLA1-N2 sequence 945 bps
CNNNNNNNNNNNANNCGTTTGGTGGTGGCGACCATCCTCCAAAAATCGATACGACCGAAAACCTGTATTT
TCAGGGCGCCATGATGGCGCCCATGCACGAAGAGGACTGTAAACTGGAGGCAAGCGCTGTGTCAGATTCA
GGGAGTTTTGCAGCTTCCCGAGCTCGGCGAGAAAAGAAATCAAAGAAAGGACGTCAAGAAGCTTTAGAGA
GACTGAAAAAGGCTAAAGCTGGGGAGAAGTATAAATACGAAGTTGAGGACCTCACAAGTGTTTATGAAGA
AGTTGATGAAGAGCAGTATTCGAAACTGGTTCAGGCCCGTCAGGATGATGACTGGATTGTGGATGACGAT
GGGATAGGCTATGTGGAAGATGGCAGAGAGATTTTTGATGATGACCTTGAGGATGATGCACTTGACACCT
GTGGAAAAGGAAGTGATGGCAAAGCACACAGAAAGGACAGGAAGGATGTAAAGAAACCTTCAGTGACAAA
ACCAAACAATATCAAGGCAATGTTCATTGCTAGTGCCGGGAAGAAAACTACAGATAAAGCAGTAGACTTG
TCCAAGGATGATCTGCTAGGTGACATTCTACAGGATCTAAACACTGAGACAGCTCAAATAACTCCACCAC
CTGTATTGATACCAAAGAAAAAAAGATCTACTGGGGCTTTGCTCAACCCTTTTTGAGATCCGGAATTCAA
AGGCCTACGTCGACGAGCTCAACTAGTGCGGCCGCTTTCGAATCTAGAGCCTGCAGTCTCGAGCGGCCGC
ATCGTGACTGACTGACGATCTGCCTCGCGCGTTTCGGTGATGACGGTGAAAACCTCTGACACATGCAGCT
CCCGGAGACGGTCACAGCTTGTCTGTAAGCGGATGCCGGGAGCAGACAAGCCCGTCAGGGCGCGTCAGCG
GGTGTTGGCGGGTGTCGGGGCGCAGNCATGACNNN
